Addgene plasmid #161366: pDONR221-SLCO1B3_STOP
Purpose: Gateway entry clone with codon-optimized ORF sequence for subcloning into custom expression vectors. Contains a STOP codon at the end of the codon-optimized ORF sequence.
Depositing lab: RESOLUTE Consortium & Giulio Superti-Furga. Depositing organization: CeMM Research Center for Molecular Medicine. Publication: The RESOLUTE consortium: unlocking SLC transporters for drug discovery. Superti-Furga G, Lackner D, Wiedmer T, Ingles-Prieto A, Barbosa B, Girardi E, Goldmann U, Gurtl B, Klavins K, Klimek C, Lindinger S, Lineiro-Retes E, Muller AC, Onstein S, Redinger G, Reil D, Sedlyarov V, Wolf G, Crawford M, Everley R, ... Steppan CM. Nat Rev Drug Discov. 2020 Jul;19(7):429-430. doi: 10.1038/d41573-020-00056-6. PubMed 32265506.
Backbone
  Vector backbone: pDONR221
  Backbone manufacturer: ThermoFisher Scientific
  Backbone size w/o insert (bp): 2550
  Vector type: Mammalian Expression
Growth in bacteria
  Bacterial resistance: Kanamycin, 50 μg/mL
  Growth temperature: 37°C
  Growth strain: NEB Stable
  Copy number: High Copy
Gene/Insert
  Gene/Insert name: SLCO1B3 (alt name: OATP8, OATP1B3, SLC21A8)
  Species: H. sapiens (human)
  Insert size (bp): 2109
  Entrez Gene: SLCO1B3 (a.k.a. HBLRR, LST-2, LST-3TM13, LST3, OATP-8, OATP1B3, OATP8, SLC21A8)
  Cloning method: Gateway Cloning
  Sequencing primers: 5′ M13-fwd; 3′ M13-rev
Terms and licenses: Academic/Nonprofit Terms; Industry Terms
Depositor comments: This plasmid contains a STOP codon at the end of the codon-optimized ORF. For the version of this plasmid that does not contain a STOP codon, please see Addgene plasmid 132200 For more information on the full Resolute plasmid collection, please see www.addgene.org/depositor-collections/re-solute/. Please provide your feedback on this plasmid to the RESOLUTE consortium by filling out their RESOLUTE repository feedback form: https://forms.office.com/Pages/ResponsePage.aspx?id=0e05yklzmkS7rjFGQL4N7z4feCLQvEJAmVcOCM_u885UN1JJRko0Ukg4TVQwNTZLOUxPQVJWT1NHUCQlQCN0PWcu
How to cite: pDONR221-SLCO1B3_STOP was a gift from RESOLUTE Consortium & Giulio Superti-Furga (Addgene plasmid # 161366 ; http://n2t.net/addgene:161366 ; RRID:Addgene_161366)
