[The description below was written by a language model from this plasmid's Addgene catalogue record and pLannotate feature annotations shown in this document.]
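Description:
pDONR221-SLCO1B3_STOP is a Gateway entry clone built on the pDONR221 backbone, carrying a codon-optimized open reading frame for human SLCO1B3 (also known as OATP1B3, OATP8 or SLC21A8). The encoded protein is an organic anion transporter that mediates sodium-independent uptake of substrates such as bile acids, conjugated steroids, thyroid hormone and methotrexate, and contributes to hepatic clearance of organic anions. The plasmid is about 4.7 kb and is propagated in E. coli by a high-copy ColE1/pUC-type origin, with selection through a kanamycin resistance gene (aminoglycoside phosphotransferase).

The roughly 2.1 kb ORF sits directly between attL1 and attL2 sites, the recombination sequences used in the Gateway LR reaction, so it can be transferred in a defined orientation and reading frame into any attR-containing destination vector. Although the catalogue lists the vector type as mammalian expression, the feature table shows no eukaryotic promoter or polyadenylation signal around the insert. Expression therefore depends on the destination vector chosen. The ORF ends with a stop codon, which suits native or N-terminally tagged expression but precludes C-terminal fusions; a companion version without the stop codon exists for that purpose. The remaining annotated elements are backbone features: rrnB T1 and T2 terminators upstream of the cassette, which shield it from read-through transcription, a T7 promoter just outside attL2, and small lacI and lacZα fragments that are remnants with no evident function. M13 forward and reverse primer sites flank the insert for sequencing. The clone belongs to a consortium collection of solute carrier transporter constructs intended for subcloning into custom expression vectors.
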