Features (pLannotate 1.2.2; 10 found; start..end, strand, type, name):
      1..100     +  protein_bind   attL1: mutant version of attL; recombination site for the Gateway® LR reaction LR Clonase™
    106..2211    +  CDS            SLCO1B3: SO1B3_HUMAN - Also known as LST2, OATP1B3, OATP8, SLC21A8. Experimental evidence at protein level: Swiss-Prot protein existence level 1. Mediates the Na(+)-independent uptake of organic anions such as 17-beta-glucuronosyl estradiol, taurocholate, triiodothyronine (T3), leukotriene C4, dehydroepiandrosterone sulfate (DHEAS), methotrexate and sulfobromophthalein (BSP). Involved in the clearance of bile acids and organic anions from the liver. From Homo sapiens (Human).
   2216..2315    -  protein_bind   attL2: mutant version of attL; recombination site for the Gateway® LR reaction LR Clonase™
   2333..2351    -  promoter       T7 promoter: promoter for bacteriophage T7 RNA polymerase
   2485..3294    +  CDS            KanR: aminoglycoside phosphotransferase; aph(3')-Ia; confers resistance to kanamycin in bacteria or G418 (Geneticin®) in eukaryotes
   3441..4029    +  rep_origin     ori: high-copy-number ColE1/pMB1/pBR322/pUC origin of replication
   4212..4304    +  CDS            lacI (fragment): lac repressor; lacI; The lac repressor binds to the lac operator to inhibit transcription in E. coli. This inhibition can be relieved by adding lactose or isopropyl-β-D-thiogalactopyranoside (IPTG).
   4359..4386    -  terminator     rrnB T2 terminator: transcription terminator T2 from the E. coli rrnB gene
   4518..4561    +  terminator     rrnB T1 terminator: Escherichia coli rrnB; transcription terminator T1 from the E. coli rrnB gene
   4608..4644    -  CDS            lacZα (fragment): LacZα fragment of β-galactosidase; lacZ fragment
>Addgene plasmid #161366 | pDONR221-SLCO1B3_STOP | addgene full sequence | sequence record 350021 | Addgene NGS Result
CAAATAATGATTTTATTTTGACTGATAGTGACCTGTTCGTTGCAACACATTGATGAGCAATGCTTTTTTA
TAATGCCAACTTTGTACAAAAAAGCAGGCTCCACCATGGACCAGCACCAGCACCTGAACAAGACAGCCGA
GTCCGCCAGCTCCGAGAAGAAGAAGACCCGGAGATGCAATGGCTTTAAGATGTTCCTGGCCGCCCTGTCC
TTCTCTTACATCGCCAAGGCCCTGGGCGGCATCATCATGAAGATCTCCATCACCCAGATCGAGAGGCGCT
TCGACATCTCTAGCTCCCTGGCCGGCCTGATCGATGGCAGCTTTGAGATCGGCAACCTGCTGGTCATCGT
GTTCGTGAGCTACTTCGGCAGCAAGCTGCACCGGCCTAAGCTGATCGGCATCGGCTGTCTGCTGATGGGC
ACAGGCTCCATCCTGACCTCTCTGCCTCACTTCTTTATGGGCTACTATAGATATAGCAAGGAGACACACA
TCAACCCATCTGAGAATAGCACATCTAGCCTGTCCACCTGCCTGATCAACCAGACACTGTCCTTCAATGG
CACCTCTCCAGAGATCGTGGAGAAGGACTGCGTGAAGGAGAGCGGCTCCCACATGTGGATCTACGTGTTC
ATGGGCAACATGCTGAGGGGAATCGGAGAGACCCCAATCGTGCCTCTGGGCATCTCTTACATCGACGATT
TTGCCAAGGAGGGCCACTCCTCTCTGTATCTGGGCTCCCTGAATGCCATCGGCATGATCGGACCCGTGAT
CGGATTCGCACTGGGAAGCCTGTTTGCCAAGATGTACGTGGACATCGGCTATGTGGATCTGTCCACAATC
AGGATCACCCCAAAGGATTCTAGATGGGTGGGAGCATGGTGGCTGGGCTTCCTGGTGAGCGGCCTGTTTT
CCATCATCAGCTCCATCCCCTTCTTTTTCCTGCCAAAGAACCCCAATAAGCCTCAGAAGGAGAGGAAGAT
CTCTCTGAGCCTGCACGTGCTGAAGACAAACGACGATCGCAATCAGACAGCCAACCTGACCAATCAGGGC
AAGAACGTGACAAAGAATGTGACCGGCTTTTTCCAGTCCCTGAAGTCTATCCTGACAAACCCACTGTACG
TGATCTTCCTGCTGCTGACCCTGCTGCAGGTGTCTAGCTTTATCGGCAGCTTCACCTACGTGTTTAAGTA
TATGGAGCAGCAGTATGGCCAGTCCGCCTCTCACGCCAATTTCCTGCTGGGCATCATCACCATCCCCACA
GTGGCCACCGGCATGTTCCTGGGCGGCTTTATCATCAAGAAGTTTAAGCTGTCTCTGGTGGGCATCGCCA
AGTTTAGCTTCCTGACAAGCATGATCTCCTTTCTGTTCCAGCTGCTGTACTTCCCTCTGATCTGCGAGAG
CAAGTCCGTGGCAGGACTGACCCTGACATACGACGGCAACAATTCTGTGGCCAGCCACGTGGATGTGCCA
CTGTCTTATTGCAACAGCGAGTGCAATTGTGACGAGTCCCAGTGGGAGCCCGTGTGCGGAAACAATGGCA
TCACCTATCTGTCTCCCTGCCTGGCCGGCTGTAAGTCCTCTAGCGGCATCAAGAAGCACACAGTGTTTTA
CAACTGCTCTTGCGTGGAGGTGACCGGCCTGCAGAACCGGAATTATAGCGCCCACCTGGGAGAGTGCCCT
AGGGATAACACCTGTACAAGAAAGTTTTTCATCTACGTGGCCATCCAGGTCATCAACTCCCTGTTCTCTG
CCACAGGCGGCACCACCTTCATCCTGCTGACCGTGAAGATCGTGCAGCCAGAGCTGAAGGCCCTGGCAAT
GGGCTTCCAGTCCATGGTCATCAGGACCCTGGGAGGAATCCTGGCACCTATCTACTTTGGCGCCCTGATC
GATAAGACATGCATGAAGTGGAGCACCAACTCCTGCGGAGCACAGGGAGCCTGTCGGATCTACAATAGCG
TGTTTTTCGGCAGAGTGTATCTGGGACTGTCCATCGCCCTGAGGTTCCCCGCCCTGGTGCTGTATATCGT
GTTTATCTTCGCCATGAAGAAGAAGTTTCAGGGCAAGGACACCAAGGCCAGCGATAACGAGCGCAAAGTG
ATGGACGAGGCCAATCTGGAGTTCCTGAACAATGGCGAGCACTTTGTGCCTAGCGCCGGCACAGATTCCA
AGACCTGTAACCTGGACATGCAGGATAACGCCGCCGCCAATTAAGACCCAGCTTTCTTGTACAAAGTTGG
CATTATAAGAAAGCATTGCTTATCAATTTGTTGCAACGAACAGGTCACTATCAGTCAAAATAAAATCATT
ATTTGCCATCCAGCTGATATCCCCTATAGTGAGTCGTATTACATGGTCATAGCTGTTTCCTGGCAGCTCT
GGCCCGTGTCTCAAAATCTCTGATGTTACATTGCACAAGATAAAAATATATCATCATGAACAATAAAACT
GTCTGCTTACATAAACAGTAATACAAGGGGTGTTATGAGCCATATTCAACGGGAAACGTCGAGGCCGCGA
TTAAATTCCAACATGGATGCTGATTTATATGGGTATAAATGGGCTCGCGATAATGTCGGGCAATCAGGTG
CGACAATCTATCGCTTGTATGGGAAGCCCGATGCGCCAGAGTTGTTTCTGAAACATGGCAAAGGTAGCGT
TGCCAATGATGTTACAGATGAGATGGTCAGACTAAACTGGCTGACGGAATTTATGCCTCTTCCGACCATC
AAGCATTTTATCCGTACTCCTGATGATGCATGGTTACTCACCACTGCGATCCCCGGAAAAACAGCATTCC
AGGTATTAGAAGAATATCCTGATTCAGGTGAAAATATTGTTGATGCGCTGGCAGTGTTCCTGCGCCGGTT
GCATTCGATTCCTGTTTGTAATTGTCCTTTTAACAGCGATCGCGTATTTCGTCTCGCTCAGGCGCAATCA
CGAATGAATAACGGTTTGGTTGATGCGAGTGATTTTGATGACGAGCGTAATGGCTGGCCTGTTGAACAAG
TCTGGAAAGAAATGCATAAACTTTTGCCATTCTCACCGGATTCAGTCGTCACTCATGGTGATTTCTCACT
TGATAACCTTATTTTTGACGAGGGGAAATTAATAGGTTGTATTGATGTTGGACGAGTCGGAATCGCAGAC
CGATACCAGGATCTTGCCATCCTATGGAACTGCCTCGGTGAGTTTTCTCCTTCATTACAGAAACGGCTTT
TTCAAAAATATGGTATTGATAATCCTGATATGAATAAATTGCAGTTTCATTTGATGCTCGATGAGTTTTT
CTAATCAGAATTGGTTAATTGGTTGTAACACTGGCAGAGCATTACGCTGACTTGACGGGACGGCGCAAGC
TCATGACCAAAATCCCTTAACGTGAGTTACGCGTCGTTCCACTGAGCGTCAGACCCCGTAGAAAAGATCA
AAGGATCTTCTTGAGATCCTTTTTTTCTGCGCGTAATCTGCTGCTTGCAAACAAAAAAACCACCGCTACC
AGCGGTGGTTTGTTTGCCGGATCAAGAGCTACCAACTCTTTTTCCGAAGGTAACTGGCTTCAGCAGAGCG
CAGATACCAAATACTGTTCTTCTAGTGTAGCCGTAGTTAGGCCACCACTTCAAGAACTCTGTAGCACCGC
CTACATACCTCGCTCTGCTAATCCTGTTACCAGTGGCTGCTGCCAGTGGCGATAAGTCGTGTCTTACCGG
GTTGGACTCAAGACGATAGTTACCGGATAAGGCGCAGCGGTCGGGCTGAACGGGGGGTTCGTGCACACAG
CCCAGCTTGGAGCGAACGACCTACACCGAACTGAGATACCTACAGCGTGAGCTATGAGAAAGCGCCACGC
TTCCCGAAGGGAGAAAGGCGGACAGGTATCCGGTAAGCGGCAGGGTCGGAACAGGAGAGCGCACGAGGGA
GCTTCCAGGGGGAAACGCCTGGTATCTTTATAGTCCTGTCGGGTTTCGCCACCTCTGACTTGAGCGTCGA
TTTTTGTGATGCTCGTCAGGGGGGCGGAGCCTATGGAAAAACGCCAGCAACGCGGCCTTTTTACGGTTCC
TGGCCTTTTGCTGGCCTTTTGCTCACATGTTCTTTCCTGCGTTATCCCCTGATTCTGTGGATAACCGTAT
TACCGCCTTTGAGTGAGCTGATACCGCTCGCCGCAGCCGAACGACCGAGCGCAGCGAGTCAGTGAGCGAG
GAAGCGGAAGAGCGCCCAATACGCAAACCGCCTCTCCCCGCGCGTTGGCCGATTCATTAATGCAGCTGGC
ACGACAGGTTTCCCGACTGGAAAGCGGGCAGTGAGCGCAACGCAATTAATACGCGTACCGCTAGCCAGGA
AGAGTTTGTAGAAACGCAAAAAGGCCATCCGTCAGGATGGCCTTCTGCTTAGTTTGATGCCTGGCAGTTT
ATGGCGGGCGTCCTGCCCGCCACCCTCCGGGCCGTTGCTTCACAACGTTCAAATCCGCTCCCGGCGGATT
TGTCCTACTCAGGAGAGCGTTCACCGACAAACAACAGATAAAACGAAAGGCCCAGTCTTCCGACTGAGCC
TTTCGTTTTATTTGATGCCTGGCAGTTCCCTACTCTCGCGTTAACGCTAGCATGGATGTTTTCCCAGTCA
CGACGTTGTAAAACGACGGCCAGTCTTAAGCTCGGGCCC
