>Addgene plasmid #161366 | pDONR221-SLCO1B3_STOP | depositor partial sequence | sequence record 312667 | Codon-optimized ORF of SLCO1B3
ATGGACCAGCACCAGCACCTGAACAAGACAGCCGAGTCCGCCAGCTCCGAGAAGAAGAAGACCCGGAGAT
GCAATGGCTTTAAGATGTTCCTGGCCGCCCTGTCCTTCTCTTACATCGCCAAGGCCCTGGGCGGCATCAT
CATGAAGATCTCCATCACCCAGATCGAGAGGCGCTTCGACATCTCTAGCTCCCTGGCCGGCCTGATCGAT
GGCAGCTTTGAGATCGGCAACCTGCTGGTCATCGTGTTCGTGAGCTACTTCGGCAGCAAGCTGCACCGGC
CTAAGCTGATCGGCATCGGCTGTCTGCTGATGGGCACAGGCTCCATCCTGACCTCTCTGCCTCACTTCTT
TATGGGCTACTATAGATATAGCAAGGAGACACACATCAACCCATCTGAGAATAGCACATCTAGCCTGTCC
ACCTGCCTGATCAACCAGACACTGTCCTTCAATGGCACCTCTCCAGAGATCGTGGAGAAGGACTGCGTGA
AGGAGAGCGGCTCCCACATGTGGATCTACGTGTTCATGGGCAACATGCTGAGGGGAATCGGAGAGACCCC
AATCGTGCCTCTGGGCATCTCTTACATCGACGATTTTGCCAAGGAGGGCCACTCCTCTCTGTATCTGGGC
TCCCTGAATGCCATCGGCATGATCGGACCCGTGATCGGATTCGCACTGGGAAGCCTGTTTGCCAAGATGT
ACGTGGACATCGGCTATGTGGATCTGTCCACAATCAGGATCACCCCAAAGGATTCTAGATGGGTGGGAGC
ATGGTGGCTGGGCTTCCTGGTGAGCGGCCTGTTTTCCATCATCAGCTCCATCCCCTTCTTTTTCCTGCCA
AAGAACCCCAATAAGCCTCAGAAGGAGAGGAAGATCTCTCTGAGCCTGCACGTGCTGAAGACAAACGACG
ATCGCAATCAGACAGCCAACCTGACCAATCAGGGCAAGAACGTGACAAAGAATGTGACCGGCTTTTTCCA
GTCCCTGAAGTCTATCCTGACAAACCCACTGTACGTGATCTTCCTGCTGCTGACCCTGCTGCAGGTGTCT
AGCTTTATCGGCAGCTTCACCTACGTGTTTAAGTATATGGAGCAGCAGTATGGCCAGTCCGCCTCTCACG
CCAATTTCCTGCTGGGCATCATCACCATCCCCACAGTGGCCACCGGCATGTTCCTGGGCGGCTTTATCAT
CAAGAAGTTTAAGCTGTCTCTGGTGGGCATCGCCAAGTTTAGCTTCCTGACAAGCATGATCTCCTTTCTG
TTCCAGCTGCTGTACTTCCCTCTGATCTGCGAGAGCAAGTCCGTGGCAGGACTGACCCTGACATACGACG
GCAACAATTCTGTGGCCAGCCACGTGGATGTGCCACTGTCTTATTGCAACAGCGAGTGCAATTGTGACGA
GTCCCAGTGGGAGCCCGTGTGCGGAAACAATGGCATCACCTATCTGTCTCCCTGCCTGGCCGGCTGTAAG
TCCTCTAGCGGCATCAAGAAGCACACAGTGTTTTACAACTGCTCTTGCGTGGAGGTGACCGGCCTGCAGA
ACCGGAATTATAGCGCCCACCTGGGAGAGTGCCCTAGGGATAACACCTGTACAAGAAAGTTTTTCATCTA
CGTGGCCATCCAGGTCATCAACTCCCTGTTCTCTGCCACAGGCGGCACCACCTTCATCCTGCTGACCGTG
AAGATCGTGCAGCCAGAGCTGAAGGCCCTGGCAATGGGCTTCCAGTCCATGGTCATCAGGACCCTGGGAG
GAATCCTGGCACCTATCTACTTTGGCGCCCTGATCGATAAGACATGCATGAAGTGGAGCACCAACTCCTG
CGGAGCACAGGGAGCCTGTCGGATCTACAATAGCGTGTTTTTCGGCAGAGTGTATCTGGGACTGTCCATC
GCCCTGAGGTTCCCCGCCCTGGTGCTGTATATCGTGTTTATCTTCGCCATGAAGAAGAAGTTTCAGGGCA
AGGACACCAAGGCCAGCGATAACGAGCGCAAAGTGATGGACGAGGCCAATCTGGAGTTCCTGAACAATGG
CGAGCACTTTGTGCCTAGCGCCGGCACAGATTCCAAGACCTGTAACCTGGACATGCAGGATAACGCCGCC
GCCAATTAA
